>Addgene plasmid #101723 | pWUR790 | addgene full sequence | sequence record 196614 | Addgene NGS Result
TAATACGACTCACTATAGGGGAATTGTGAGCGGATAACAATTCCCCTGTAGAAATAATTTTGTTTAACTT
TAATAAGGAGATATACCATGGCAAGCTGGTCACATCCGCAGTTTGAAAAAGGTGCACTGGAAGTTCTGTT
TCAGGGTCCTGGGTACCAGATGAAAGCAAAAGTTGTTATTAACCTGGTGAAAATCAACAAAAAAATCATC
CCGGATAAAATCTACGTGTACCGCCTGTTTAATGATCCGGAAGAAGAACTGCAGAAAGAAGGCTATAGCA
TTTATCGTCTGGCCTATGAAAATGTGGGCATTGTTATCGATCCGGAAAATCTGATTATTGCCACCACCAA
AGAACTGGAATATGAAGGTGAATTTATTCCGGAAGGCGAAATCAGCTTTAGCGAACTGCGTAATGATTAT
CAGAGCAAACTGGTTCTGCGTCTGCTGAAAGAAAATGGTATTGGTGAATATGAACTGTCCAAACTGCTGC
GCAAATTTCGTAAACCGAAAACCTTTGGCGATTACAAAGTTATTCCGAGCGTTGAAATGAGCGTGATCAA
ACACGATGAAGATTTCTATCTGGTGATCCATATCATCCATCAGATCCAGAGCATGAAAACCCTGTGGGAA
CTGGTTAATAAAGATCCGAAAGAGCTGGAAGAATTTCTGATGACCCATAAAGAAAACCTGATGCTGAAAG
ATATTGCCAGTCCGCTGAAAACCGTGTATAAACCGTGTTTTGAAGAATATACCAAAAAACCGAAACTGGA
CCACAACCAAGAGATCGTGAAATATTGGTATAACTATCACATCGAGCGCTATTGGAATACACCGGAAGCA
AAACTGGAATTCTATCGCAAATTTGGTCAGGTGGATCTGAAACAGCCTGCAATTCTGGCAAAATTTGCAA
GCAAAATTAAAAAAAATAAAAACTACAAAATCTATCTGCTGCCGCAGCTGGTTGTTCCGACCTATAATGC
AGAACAGCTGGAAAGTGATGTGGCCAAAGAAATTCTGGAATATACAAAACTGATGCCTGAGGAACGTAAA
GAGCTGCTGGAAAATATTCTGGCAGAAGTGGATAGCGATATCATCGATAAAAGCCTGAGCGAAATCGAGG
TTGAAAAAATTGCACAAGAACTGGAAAACAAAATCCGCGTGCGTGATGATAAAGGTAATAGCGTTCCGAT
TAGCCAGCTGAATGTTCAGAAAAGCCAGCTGCTGCTGTGGACCAATTATTCACGTAAATATCCGGTTATC
CTGCCGTATGAAGTGCCGGAAAAATTTCGCAAAATTCGTGAAATCCCGATGTTCATTATTCTGGATAGCG
GTCTGCTGGCAGATATTCAGAACTTTGCAACCAATGAATTTCGCGAGCTGGTCAAAAGCATGTATTATAG
CCTGGCCAAAAAATACAACTCCCTGGCAAAAAAAGCACGCAGCACCAATGAAATTGGTCTGCCGTTTCTG
GATTTTCGCGGTAAAGAAAAAGTGATCACCGAAGATCTGAATAGCGATAAAGGCATTATTGAAGTTGTTG
AACAGGTGAGCAGCTTTATGAAAGGTAAAGAACTGGGTCTGGCATTTATTGCAGCACGTAATAAACTGAG
CAGCGAGAAATTTGAAGAAATCAAACGCCGTCTGTTTAACCTGAATGTTATTAGCCAGGTGGTGAATGAA
GATACCCTGAAAAACAAACGCGATAAATATGATCGTAATCGCCTGGACCTGTTTGTTCGTCATAATCTGC
TGTTCCAGGTTCTGAGTAAACTGGGTGTTAAATACTATGTGCTGGACTATCGCTTCAACTACGATTATAT
CATTGGCATTGATGTGGCACCGATGAAACGTAGCGAAGGTTATATTGGTGGTAGCGCAGTTATGTTTGAT
AGCCAGGGTTATATTCGTAAAATCGTGCCGATTAAAATCGGTGAACAGCGTGGTGAAAGCGTTGATATGA
ACGAATTTTTCAAAGAAATGGTGGACAAATTCAAAGAGTTCAACATCAAACTGGATAACAAAAAAATCCT
GCTGCTGCGTGATGGTCGCATTACCAATAATGAAGAAGAAGGCCTGAAATATATCAGCGAGATGTTCGAT
ATTGAAGTGGTGACAATGGATGTGATCAAAAACCATCCGGTTCGTGCATTTGCAAACATGAAAATGTATT
TTAACCTGGGTGGTGCCATTTATCTGATTCCGCATAAACTGAAACAGGCAAAAGGCACCCCGATTCCGAT
TAAACTGGCGAAAAAACGCATTATCAAAAACGGCAAAGTGGAAAAACAGAGCATTACCCGTCAGGATGTT
CTGGATATCTTTATTCTGACCCGTCTGAATTATGGTAGCATTAGCGCAGATATGCGTCTGCCTGCACCGG
TTCATTATGCACATAAATTTGCCAATGCCATTCGCAACGAGTGGAAAATCAAAGAAGAATTCCTGGCCGA
AGGCTTTCTGTATTTTGTGTAATAACCTAGGCTGCTGCCACCGCTGAGCAATAACTAGCATAACCCCTTG
GGGCCTCTAAACGGGTCTTGAGGGGTTTTTTGCTGAAACCTCAGGCATTTGAGAAGCACACGGTCACACT
GCTTCCGGTAGTCAATAAACCGGTAAACCAGCAATAGACATAAGCGGCTATTTAACGACCCTGCCCTGAA
CCGACGACCGGGTCATCGTGGCCGGATCTTGCGGCCCCTCGGCTTGAACGAATTGTTAGACATTATTTGC
CGACTACCTTGGTGATCTCGCCTTTCACGTAGTGGACAAATTCTTCCAACTGATCTGCGCGCGAGGCCAA
GCGATCTTCTTCTTGTCCAAGATAAGCCTGTCTAGCTTCAAGTATGACGGGCTGATACTGGGCCGGCAGG
CGCTCCATTGCCCAGTCGGCAGCGACATCCTTCGGCGCGATTTTGCCGGTTACTGCGCTGTACCAAATGC
GGGACAACGTAAGCACTACATTTCGCTCATCGCCAGCCCAGTCGGGCGGCGAGTTCCATAGCGTTAAGGT
TTCATTTAGCGCCTCAAATAGATCCTGTTCAGGAACCGGATCAAAGAGTTCCTCCGCCGCTGGACCTACC
AAGGCAACGCTATGTTCTCTTGCTTTTGTCAGCAAGATAGCCAGATCAATGTCGATCGTGGCTGGCTCGA
AGATACCTGCAAGAATGTCATTGCGCTGCCATTCTCCAAATTGCAGTTCGCGCTTAGCTGGATAACGCCA
CGGAATGATGTCGTCGTGCACAACAATGGTGACTTCTACAGCGCGGAGAATCTCGCTCTCTCCAGGGGAA
GCCGAAGTTTCCAAAAGGTCGTTGATCAAAGCTCGCCGCGTTGTTTCATCAAGCCTTACGGTCACCGTAA
CCAGCAAATCAATATCACTGTGTGGCTTCAGGCCGCCATCCACTGCGGAGCCGTACAAATGTACGGCCAG
CAACGTCGGTTCGAGATGGCGCTCGATGACGCCAACTACCTCTGATAGTTGAGTCGATACTTCGGCGATC
ACCGCTTCCCTCATACTCTTCCTTTTTCAATATTATTGAAGCATTTATCAGGGTTATTGTCTCATGAGCG
GATACATATTTGAATGTATTTAGAAAAATAAACAAATAGCTAGCTCACTCGGTCGCTACGCTCCGGGCGT
GAGACTGCGGCGGGCGCTGCGGACACATACAAAGTTACCCACAGATTCCGTGGATAAGCAGGGGACTAAC
ATGTGAGGCAAAACAGCAGGGCCGCGCCGGTGGCGTTTTTCCATAGGCTCCGCCCTCCTGCCAGAGTTCA
CATAAACAGACGCTTTTCCGGTGCATCTGTGGGAGCCGTGAGGCTCAACCATGAATCTGACAGTACGGGC
GAAACCCGACAGGACTTAAAGATCCCCACCGTTTCCGGCGGGTCGCTCCCTCTTGCGCTCTCCTGTTCCG
ACCCTGCCGTTTACCGGATACCTGTTCCGCCTTTCTCCCTTACGGGAAGTGTGGCGCTTTCTCATAGCTC
ACACACTGGTATCTCGGCTCGGTGTAGGTCGTTCGCTCCAAGCTGGGCTGTAAGCAAGAACTCCCCGTTC
AGCCCGACTGCTGCGCCTTATCCGGTAACTGTTCACTTGAGTCCAACCCGGAAAAGCACGGTAAAACGCC
ACTGGCAGCAGCCATTGGTAACTGGGAGTTCGCAGAGGATTTGTTTAGCTAAACACGCGGTTGCTCTTGA
AGTGTGCGCCAAAGTCCGGCTACACTGGAAGGACAGATTTGGTTGCTGTGCTCTGCGAAAGCCAGTTACC
ACGGTTAAGCAGTTCCCCAACTGACTTAACCTTCGATCAAACCACCTCCCCAGGTGGTTTTTTCGAAGGT
TAAGTCAGTTGGGGAACTGCTTAACCTTCGATCAAACCACCTCCCCAGGTGGTTTTTTCGTTTACAGGGC
AAAAGATTACGCGCAGAAAAAAAGGATCTCAAGAAGATCCTTTGATCTTTTCTACTGAACCGCTCTAGAT
TTCAGTGCAATTTATCTCTTCAAATGTAGCACCTGAAGTCAGCCCCATACGATATAAGTTGTAATTCTCA
TGTTAGTCATGCCCCGCGCCCACCGGAAGGAGCTGACTGGGTTGAAGGCTCTCAAGGGCATCGGTCGAGA
TCCCGGTGCCTAATGAGTGAGCTAACTTACATTAATTGCGTTGCGCTCACTGCCCGCTTTCCAGTCGGGA
AACCTGTCGTGCCAGCTGCATTAATGAATCGGCCAACGCGCGGGGAGAGGCGGTTTGCGTATTGGGCGCC
AGGGTGGTTTTTCTTTTCACCAGTGAGACGGGCAACAGCTGATTGCCCTTCACCGCCTGGCCCTGAGAGA
GTTGCAGCAAGCGGTCCACGCTGGTTTGCCCCAGCAGGCGAAAATCCTGTTTGATGGTGGTTAACGGCGG
GATATAACATGAGCTGTCTTCGGTATCGTCGTATCCCACTACCGAGATGTCCGCACCAACGCGCAGCCCG
GACTCGGTAATGGCGCGCATTGCGCCCAGCGCCATCTGATCGTTGGCAACCAGCATCGCAGTGGGAACGA
TGCCCTCATTCAGCATTTGCATGGTTTGTTGAAAACCGGACATGGCACTCCAGTCGCCTTCCCGTTCCGC
TATCGGCTGAATTTGATTGCGAGTGAGATATTTATGCCAGCCAGCCAGACGCAGACGCGCCGAGACAGAA
CTTAATGGGCCCGCTAACAGCGCGATTTGCTGGTGACCCAATGCGACCAGATGCTCCACGCCCAGTCGCG
TACCGTCTTCATGGGAGAAAATAATACTGTTGATGGGTGTCTGGTCAGAGACATCAAGAAATAACGCCGG
AACATTAGTGCAGGCAGCTTCCACAGCAATGGCATCCTGGTCATCCAGCGGATAGTTAATGATCAGCCCA
CTGACGCGTTGCGCGAGAAGATTGTGCACCGCCGCTTTACAGGCTTCGACGCCGCTTCGTTCTACCATCG
ACACCACCACGCTGGCACCCAGTTGATCGGCGCGAGATTTAATCGCCGCGACAATTTGCGACGGCGCGTG
CAGGGCCAGACTGGAGGTGGCAACGCCAATCAGCAACGACTGTTTGCCCGCCAGTTGTTGTGCCACGCGG
TTGGGAATGTAATTCAGCTCCGCCATCGCCGCTTCCACTTTTTCCCGCGTTTTCGCAGAAACGTGGCTGG
CCTGGTTCACCACGCGGGAAACGGTCTGATAAGAGACACCGGCATACTCTGCGACATCGTATAACGTTAC
TGGTTTCACATTCACCACCCTGAATTGACTCTCTTCCGGGCGCTATCATGCCATACCGCGAAAGGTTTTG
CGCCATTCGATGGTGTCCGGGATCTCGACGCTCTCCCTTATGCGACTCCTGCATTAGGAAAT
Features (pLannotate 1.2.2; 14 found; start..end, strand, type, name):
      1..19      +  promoter       T7 promoter: promoter for bacteriophage T7 RNA polymerase
     20..44      +  protein_bind   lac operator: The lac repressor binds to the lac operator to inhibit transcription in E. coli. This inhibition can be relieved by adding lactose or isopropyl-β-D-thiogalactopyranoside (IPTG). lac repressor encoded by lacI
     59..81      +  RBS            RBS: efficient ribosome binding site from bacteriophage T7 gene 10 (Olins and Rangwala, 1989)
   2480..2497    +  CDS            SET1 (fragment): solubility-enhancement tag derived from T7 phage gene 10B
   2505..2552    +  terminator     T7 terminator: transcription terminator for bacteriophage T7 RNA polymerase
   2723..3514    -  CDS            SmR: aminoglycoside adenylyltransferase (Murphy, 1985); aadA; confers resistance to spectinomycin and streptomycin
   3515..3606    -  promoter       AmpR promoter: bla
   3654..4335    -  rep_origin     CloDF13 ori (fragment): Plasmids containing the CloDF13 (CDF) origin of replication can be propagated in E. coli cells that contain additional plasmids with compatible origins.
   4360..4457    -  rep_origin     CloDF13 ori (fragment): Plasmids containing the CloDF13 (CDF) origin of replication can be propagated in E. coli cells that contain additional plasmids with compatible origins.
   4554..4618    -  CDS            TcR (fragment): tetracycline efflux protein; tet; confers resistance to tetracycline
   4633..4654    -  protein_bind   CAP binding site: CAP binding activates transcription in the presence of cAMP. E. coli catabolite activator protein
   4667..5749    -  CDS            lacI: lac repressor; lacI; The lac repressor binds to the lac operator to inhibit transcription in E. coli. This inhibition can be relieved by adding lactose or isopropyl-β-D-thiogalactopyranoside (IPTG).
   5750..5827    -  promoter       lacI promoter: lacI
   5835..5870    -  CDS            TcR (fragment): tetracycline efflux protein; tet; confers resistance to tetracycline
