[The description below was written by a language model from this plasmid's Addgene catalogue record and pLannotate feature annotations shown in this document.]
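Description:
pWUR790 is a bacterial expression plasmid built on the Novagen pCDF-1b backbone for producing the Argonaute protein of the hyperthermophilic archaeon Pyrococcus furiosus (PfAgo) in E. coli. It replicates from the CloDF13 (CDF) origin, a low-copy replicon that is compatible with other common plasmid origins and so allows co-maintenance with additional plasmids in the same cell. Selection is through the aadA aminoglycoside adenylyltransferase gene (SmR), which confers streptomycin and spectinomycin resistance. The catalogue lists a total size of about 5.8 kb, and the sequenced record is slightly longer at 5,872 nt.

The payload is a synthetic, codon-optimized ago gene of roughly 2.3 kb, cloned between NcoI and AvrII sites and fused to an N-terminal Strep(II) tag for affinity purification. The open reading frame itself was not annotated in the feature table, but it corresponds to the unannotated stretch between the T7 gene 10 ribosome binding site and the T7 terminator. Transcription is driven by a T7 promoter immediately followed by a lac operator, and the plasmid carries its own lacI gene with its promoter, so expression is repressed until lactose or IPTG is added and depends on a host that supplies T7 RNA polymerase. The short hits labelled as SET1 and TcR fragments are probably annotation artefacts of backbone sequence rather than functional elements.

The construct is used to overexpress and purify PfAgo, which the associated publication characterizes as a DNA-guided nuclease that targets cognate DNA.
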