Addgene plasmid #101723: pWUR790
Purpose: Synthetic codon optimized P. furiosus ago with N-terminal Strep(II)-tag in pCDF-1b vector, expression vector for PfAgo
Depositing lab: John van der Oost. Depositing organization: Wageningen University, Department Agrotechnology & Food Sciences. Publication: Argonaute of the archaeon Pyrococcus furiosus is a DNA-guided nuclease that targets cognate DNA. Swarts DC, Hegge JW, Hinojo I, Shiimori M, Ellis MA, Dumrongkulraksa J, Terns RM, Terns MP, van der Oost J. Nucleic Acids Res. 2015 May 26;43(10):5120-9. doi: 10.1093/nar/gkv415. Epub 2015 Apr 29. PubMed 25925567.
Backbone
  Vector backbone: pCDF-1b
  Backbone manufacturer: Novagen
  Backbone size w/o insert (bp): 3621
  Total vector size (bp): 5807
  Vector type: Bacterial Expression
Growth in bacteria
  Bacterial resistance: Streptomycin, 50 μg/mL
  Growth temperature: 37°C
  Growth strain: DH5alpha
  Growth instructions: precultures grown in presence of 0.4% (w/v) glucose
  Copy number: Low Copy
Gene/Insert
  Gene/Insert name: PfAgo
  Species: Pyrococcus furiosus
  Insert size (bp): 2313
  Promoter: T7 Promotor
  Tag / fusion protein: Strep(II)-tag (N terminal on insert)
  Cloning method: Restriction Enzyme; 5′ cloning site NcoI (unknown if destroyed); 3′ cloning site AvrII (unknown if destroyed)
  Sequencing primers: 5′ TAATACGACTCACTATAGGG; 3′ GCTAGTTATTGCTCAGCGG
Terms and licenses: Academic/Nonprofit Terms; Industry Terms: Not Available to Industry
How to cite: pWUR790 was a gift from John van der Oost (Addgene plasmid # 101723 ; http://n2t.net/addgene:101723 ; RRID:Addgene_101723)
